>Addgene plasmid #107936 | pAAV-hSyn-Htt171-18Q-myc-WPRE | addgene full sequence | sequence record 261386 | Addgene NGS Result
GGGGGGGGGGGGGGGGGGGGGGCCACTCCCTCTCTGCGCGCTCGCTCGCTCACTGAGGCCGCCCGGGCAA
AGCCCGGGCGTCGGGCGACCTTTGGTCGCCCGGCCTCAGTGAGCGAGCGAGCGCGCAGAGAGGGAGTGGC
CAACTCCATCACTAGGGGTTCCTCAGATCGGGCTGCAGGAATTGGCCGCTCTAGACTCTAGCTGCAGAGG
GACCTGCGTATGAGTGCAAGTGGGTTTTAGGACCAGGATGAGGCGGGGTGGGGGTGCCTACCTGACGACC
GACCCCGACCCACTGGACAAGCACCCAACCCCCATTCCCCAAATTGCGCATCCCCTATCAGAGAGGGGGA
GGGGAAACAGGATGCGGCGAGGCGCGTGCGCACTGCCAGCTTCAGCACCGCGGACAGTGCCTTCGCCCCC
GCCTGGCGGCGCGCGCCACCGCCGCCTCAGCACTGAAGGCGCGCTGACGTCACTCGCCGGTCCCCCGCAA
ACTCCCCTTCCCGGCCACCTTGGTCGCGTCCGCGCCGCCGCCGGCCCAGCCGGACCGCACCACGCGAGGC
GCGAGATAGGGGGGCACGGGCGCGACCATCTGCGCTGCGGCGCCGGCGACTCAGCGCTGCCTCAGTCTGC
GGTGGGCAGCGGAGGAGTCGTGTCGTGCCTGAGAGCGCAGTCGAATTCAAGCTGCTAGCAAGGATCCACC
GGTACCATGGCGACCCTGGAAAAGCTGATGAAGGCCTTCGAGTCCCTCAAGTCCTTCCAGCAGCAGCAGC
AGCAGCAGCAGCAGCAGCAGCAGCAGCAGCAGCAGCAACAGCCGCCACCGCCGCCGCCGCCGCCGCCGCC
GCCGCCGCCTCCTCAGCTTCCTCAGCCGCCGCCGCAGGCACAGCCGCTGCTGCCTCAGCCGCAGCCGCCC
CCGCCGCCGCCCCCGCCGCCACCCGGCCCGGCTGTGGCTGAGGAGCCGCTGCACCGACCAAAGAAAGAAC
TTTCAGCTACCAAGAAAGACCGTGTGAATCATTGTCTGACAATATGTGAAAACATAGTGGCACAGTCTGT
CAGAAATTCTCCAGAATTTCAGAAACTTCTGGGCATCGCTATGGAACTTTTTCTGCTGTGCAGTGATGAC
GCAGAGTCAGATGTCAGGATGGTGGCTGACGAATGCCTCAACAAAGTTATCAAAGCTTTGATGGATTCTA
ATCTTCCAAGGTTACAGCTCGAGTCTAGAGGGCCCTTCGAACAAAAACTCATCTCAGAAGAGGATCTGAA
TATGCATACCGGTCATCATCACCATCACCATTGAACTAGTGGATCCGTCGACAATCAACCTCTGGATTAC
AAAATTTGTGAAAGATTGACTGGTATTCTTAACTATGTTGCTCCTTTTACGCTATGTGGATACGCTGCTT
TAATGCCTTTGTATCATGCTATTGCTTCCCGTATGGCTTTCATTTTCTCCTCCTTGTATAAATCCTGGTT
GCTGTCTCTTTATGAGGAGTTGTGGCCCGTTGTCAGGCAACGTGGCGTGGTGTGCACTGTGTTTGCTGAC
GCAACCCCCACTGGTTGGGGCATTGCCACCACCTGTCAGCTCCTTTCCGGGACTTTCGCTTTCCCCCTCC
CTATTGCCACGGCGGAACTCATCGCCGCCTGCCTTGCCCGCTGCTGGACAGGGGCTCGGCTGTTGGGCAC
TGACAATTCCGTGGTGTTGTCGGGGAAGCTGACGTCCTTTCCATGGCTGCTCGCCTGTGTTGCCACCTGG
ATTCTGCGCGGGACGTCCTTCTGCTACGTCCCTTCGGCCCTCAATCCAGCGGACCTTCCTTCCCGCGGCC
TGCTGCCGGCTCTGCGGCCTCTTCCGCGTCTTCGCCTTCGCCCTCAGACGAGTCGGATCTCCCTTTGGGC
CGCCTCCCCGCCTGGAATTCGAGCTCGGTACAGCTTATCGATACCGTCGACTTCGAGCAACTTGTTTATT
GCAGCTTATAATGGTTACAAATAAAGCAATAGCATCACAAATTTCACAAATAAAGCATTTTTTTCACTGC
ATTCTAGTTGTGGTTTGTCCAAACTCATCAATGTATCTTATCATGTCTGGATCGTCTAGCATCGAAGATC
CCCCGATCTGAGGAACCCCTAGTGATGGAGTTGGCCACTCCCTCTCTGCAGCCTGCATTAATGAATCGGC
CAACGCGCGGGGAGAGGCGGTTTGCGTATTGGGCGCTCTTCCGCTTCCTCGCTCACTGACTCGCTGCGCT
CGGTCGTTCGGCTGCGGCGAGCGGTATCAGCTCACTCAAAGGCGGTAATACGGTTATCCACAGAATCAGG
GGATAACGCAGGAAAGAACATGTGAGCAAAAGGCCAGCAAAAGGCCAGGAACCGTAAAAAGGCCGCGTTG
CTGGCGTTTTTCCATAGGCTCCGCCCCCCTGACGAGCATCACAAAAATCGACGCTCAAGTCAGAGGTGGC
GAAACCCGACAGGACTATAAAGATACCAGGCGTTTCCCCCTGGAAGCTCCCTCGTGCGCTCTCCTGTTCC
GACCCTGCCGCTTACCGGATACCTGTCCGCCTTTCTCCCTTCGGGAAGCGTGGCGCTTTCTCATAGCTCA
CGCTGTAGGTATCTCAGTTCGGTGTAGGTCGTTCGCTCCAAGCTGGGCTGTGTGCACGAACCCCCCGTTC
AGCCCGACCGCTGCGCCTTATCCGGTAACTATCGTCTTGAGTCCAACCCGGTAAGACACGACTTATCGCC
ACTGGCAGCAGCCACTGGTAACAGGATTAGCAGAGCGAGGTATGTAGGCGGTGCTACAGAGTTCTTGAAG
TGGTGGCCTAACTACGGCTACACTAGAAGAACAGTATTTGGTATCTGCGCTCTGCTGAAGCCAGTTACCT
TCGGAAAAAGAGTTGGTAGCTCTTGATCCGGCAAACAAACCACCGCTGGTAGCGGTGGTTTTTTTGTTTG
CAAGCAGCAGATTACGCGCAGAAAAAAAGGATCTCAAGAAGATCCTTTGATCTTTTCTACGGGGTCTGAC
GCTCAGTGGAACGAAAACTCACGTTAAGGGATTTTGGTCATGAGATTATCAAAAAGGATCTTCACCTAGA
TCCTTTTAAATTAAAAATGAAGTTTTAAATCAATCTAAAGTATATATGAGTAAACTTGGTCTGACAGTTA
CCAATGCTTAATCAGTGAGGCACCTATCTCAGCGATCTGTCTATTTCGTTCATCCATAGTTGCCTGACTC
CCCGTCGTGTAGATAACTACGATACGGGAGGGCTTACCATCTGGCCCCAGTGCTGCAATGATACCGCGAG
ACCCACGCTCACCGGCTCCAGATTTATCAGCAATAAACCAGCCAGCCGGAAGGGCCGAGCGCAGAAGTGG
TCCTGCAACTTTATCCGCCTCCATCCAGTCTATTAATTGTTGCCGGGAAGCTAGAGTAAGTAGTTCGCCA
GTTAATAGTTTGCGCAACGTTGTTGCCATTGCTACAGGCATCGTGGTGTCACGCTCGTCGTTTGGTATGG
CTTCATTCAGCTCCGGTTCCCAACGATCAAGGCGAGTTACATGATCCCCCATGTTGTGCAAAAAAGCGGT
TAGCTCCTTCGGTCCTCCGATCGTTGTCAGAAGTAAGTTGGCCGCAGTGTTATCACTCATGGTTATGGCA
GCACTGCATAATTCTCTTACTGTCATGCCATCCGTAAGATGCTTTTCTGTGACTGGTGAGTACTCAACCA
AGTCATTCTGAGAATAGTGTATGCGGCGACCGAGTTGCTCTTGCCCGGCGTCAATACGGGATAATACCGC
GCCACATAGCAGAACTTTAAAAGTGCTCATCATTGGAAAACGTTCTTCGGGGCGAAAACTCTCAAGGATC
TTACCGCTGTTGAGATCCAGTTCGATGTAACCCACTCGTGCACCCAACTGATCTTCAGCATCTTTTACTT
TCACCAGCGTTTCTGGGTGAGCAAAAACAGGAAGGCAAAATGCCGCAAAAAAGGGAATAAGGGCGACACG
GAAATGTTGAATACTCATACTCTTCCTTTTTCAATATTATTGAAGCATTTATCAGGGTTATTGTCTCATG
AGCGGATACATATTTGAATGTATTTAGAAAAATAAACAAATAGGGGTTCCGCGCACATTTCCCCGAAAAG
TGCCACCTGACGTCTAAGAAACCATTATTATCATGACATTAACCTATAAAAATAGGCGTATCACGAGGCC
CTTTCGTCTCGCGCGTTTCGGTGATGACGGTGAAAACCTCTGACACATGCAGCTCCCGGAGACGGTCACA
GCTTGTCTGTAAGCGGATGCCGGGAGCAGACAAGCCCGTCAGGGCGCGTCAGCGGGTGTTGGCGGGTGTC
GGGGCTGGCTTAACTATGCGGCATCAGAGCAGATTGTACTGAGAGTGCACCATATGCGGTGTGAAATACC
GCACAGATGCGTAAGGAGAAAATACCGCATCAGGAAATTGTAAGCGTTAATATTTTGTTAAAATTCGCGT
TAAATTTTTGTTAAATCAGCTCATTTTTTAACCAATAGGCCGAAATCGGCAAAATCCCTTATAAATCAAA
AGAATAGACCGAGATAGGGT
[37 nt withheld, positions 4571-4607]
AAAGAACGTGGACTCCAACGTCAAAGG
[49 nt withheld, positions 4635-4683]
T
[91 nt withheld, positions 4685-4775]
G
[124 nt withheld, positions 4777-4900]
CCATTCGCCATTCAGGCTGCGCAACTGTTGGGAAGGGCGATCGGTGCGGGCCTCTTCGCTATTACGCCAG
GCTGCA
Features (pLannotate 1.2.2; 17 found; start..end, strand, type, name):
      1..23      +  promoter       chicken β-actin promoter (fragment): contains a 21-bp deletion relative to the standard chicken β-actin promoter
     34..163     -  repeat_region  AAV2 ITR (fragment): inverted terminal repeat of adeno-associated virus serotype 2 inverted
    223..670     +  promoter       hSyn promoter: human synapsin I promoter; confers neuron-specific expression (Kügler et al., 2003)
    707..1213    +  CDS            HTT (fragment): HD_HUMAN - Also known as HD, IT15. Experimental evidence at protein level: Swiss-Prot protein existence level 1. [Huntingtin, myristoylated N-terminal fragment]: Promotes the formation of autophagic vesicles. From Homo sapiens (Human).
   1313..1901    +  misc_feature   WPRE: woodchuck hepatitis virus posttranscriptional regulatory element
   1905..1921    +  misc_feature   MCS (fragment): pUC18/19 multiple cloning site
   1922..1947    +  misc_feature   MCS (fragment): pBluescript multiple cloning site
   1949..2083    +  polyA_signal   SV40 poly(A) signal: SV40 polyadenylation signal
   2111..2149    +  repeat_region  AAV2 ITR (fragment): inverted terminal repeat of adeno-associated virus serotype 2 inverted
   2153..2206    -  CDS            lacI (fragment): lac repressor; lacI; The lac repressor binds to the lac operator to inhibit transcription in E. coli. This inhibition can be relieved by adding lactose or isopropyl-β-D-thiogalactopyranoside (IPTG).
   2389..2977    -  rep_origin     ori: high-copy-number ColE1/pMB1/pBR322/pUC origin of replication
   3148..4008    -  CDS            AmpR: β-lactamase; bla; confers resistance to ampicillin, carbenicillin, and related antibiotics
   4009..4113    -  promoter       AmpR promoter: bla
   4208..4243    +  CDS            rop (fragment): Rop protein, which maintains plasmids at low copy number; rop
   4345..4444    +  misc_feature   bom (fragment): basis of mobility region from pBR322
   4472..4900    -  rep_origin     f1 ori (sequence partly withheld): f1 bacteriophage origin of replication; arrow indicates direction of (+) strand synthesis
   4904..4970    -  CDS            lacZα (fragment): LacZα fragment of β-galactosidase; lacZ fragment
