[The description below was written by a language model from this plasmid's Addgene catalogue record and pLannotate feature annotations shown in this document.]
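Description:
pAAV-hSyn-Htt171-18Q-myc-WPRE is an adeno-associated virus transfer plasmid built on a pAAV backbone and designed to express an N-terminal fragment of wild-type human huntingtin in neurons. It is propagated in E. coli through a high-copy ColE1/pUC-type origin and selected with ampicillin via the β-lactamase gene and its native promoter. An f1 phage origin is also present, along with short remnants of lacZα, lacI, rop and bom that are vestiges of backbone construction with no evident function. A recombination-deficient growth strain is recorded, consistent with the need to keep the repetitive ITRs stable.

The expression cassette sits between AAV2 inverted terminal repeats, which provide the signals for genome replication and packaging into AAV particles when rep, cap and helper functions are supplied in trans. Both ITRs are annotated only as fragments, the downstream one as a very short match. Within the cassette, the human synapsin I promoter confers neuron-restricted transcription of the HTT insert, described as exon 1 of wild-type HTT carrying a non-pathogenic tract of 18 glutamines. The construct name indicates a 171-residue fragment and a myc epitope tag, though the tag is not separately annotated in the feature table. A WPRE downstream of the coding sequence enhances transcript stability and expression, and an SV40 polyadenylation signal terminates the message.

The sequenced record is 4,976 nt, slightly shorter than the catalogued total of 5,114 bp. According to the associated work, the vector serves for neuronal delivery of wild-type huntingtin in studies of huntingtin aggregation, autophagy and microRNA dysregulation, where a non-expanded repeat construct would plausibly act as a comparator for expanded polyglutamine versions.
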