Addgene plasmid #107936: pAAV-hSyn-Htt171-18Q-myc-WPRE
Purpose: Adeno-Associated viral (AAV) vector plasmid expressing exon1 of wild type HTT (wtHTT, 18 polyQ repeats) in neurons
Depositing lab: Johan Jakobsson. Depositing organization: Lund University. Publication: Huntingtin Aggregation Impairs Autophagy, Leading to Argonaute-2 Accumulation and Global MicroRNA Dysregulation. Pircs K, Petri R, Madsen S, Brattas PL, Vuono R, Ottosson DR, St-Amour I, Hersbach BA, Matusiak-Bruckner M, Lundh SH, Petersen A, Deglon N, Hebert SS, Parmar M, Barker RA, Jakobsson J. Cell Rep. 2018 Aug 7;24(6):1397-1406. doi: 10.1016/j.celrep.2018.07.017. PubMed 30089251.
Backbone
  Vector backbone: pAAV
  Backbone size w/o insert (bp): 3000
  Total vector size (bp): 5114
  Vector type: AAV
Growth in bacteria
  Bacterial resistance: Ampicillin, 100 μg/mL
  Growth temperature: 37°C
  Growth strain: NEB Stable
  Copy number: Unknown
Gene/Insert
  Gene/Insert name: Exon 1 of wild type HTT (alt name: wtHTT)
  Species: H. sapiens (human)
  Insert size (bp): 588
  GenBank ID: NM_002111.7
  Entrez Gene: HTT (a.k.a. HD, IT15, LOMARS)
  Promoter: hSynapsin
  Cloning method: Restriction Enzyme; 5′ cloning site KpnI, NheI (not destroyed); 3′ cloning site SpeI (not destroyed)
  Sequencing primers: 5′ AGTCGTGTCGTGCCTGAGA
Terms and licenses: Academic/Nonprofit Terms; Industry Terms: Not Available to Industry
How to cite: pAAV-hSyn-Htt171-18Q-myc-WPRE was a gift from Johan Jakobsson (Addgene plasmid # 107936 ; http://n2t.net/addgene:107936 ; RRID:Addgene_107936)
